>Addgene plasmid #176982 | VPS26C_pcDNA6.2/EmGFP-Bsd | addgene full sequence | sequence record 350515 | Addgene NGS Result
GACGGATCGGGAGATCTCCCGATCCCCTATGGTGCACTCTCAGTACAATCTGCTCTGATGCCGCATAGTT
AAGCCAGTATCTGCTCCCTGCTTGTGTGTTGGAGGTCGCTGAGTAGTGCGCGAGCAAAATTTAAGCTACA
ACAAGGCAAGGCTTGACCGACAATTGCATGAAGAATCTGCTTAGGGTTAGGCGTTTTGCGCTGCTTCGCG
ATGTACGGGCCAGATATACGCGTTGACATTGATTATTGACTAGTTATTAATAGTAATCAATTACGGGGTC
ATTAGTTCATAGCCCATATATGGAGTTCCGCGTTACATAACTTACGGTAAATGGCCCGCCTGGCTGACCG
CCCAACGACCCCCGCCCATTGACGTCAATAATGACGTATGTTCCCATAGTAACGCCAATAGGGACTTTCC
ATTGACGTCAATGGGTGGAGTATTTACGGTAAACTGCCCACTTGGCAGTACATCAAGTGTATCATATGCC
AAGTACGCCCCCTATTGACGTCAATGACGGTAAATGGCCCGCCTGGCATTATGCCCAGTACATGACCTTA
TGGGACTTTCCTACTTGGCAGTACATCTACGTATTAGTCATCGCTATTACCATGGTGATGCGGTTTTGGC
AGTACATCAATGGGCGTGGATAGCGGTTTGACTCACGGGGATTTCCAAGTCTCCACCCCATTGACGTCAA
TGGGAGTTTGTTTTGGCACCAAAATCAACGGGACTTTCCAAAATGTCGTAACAACTCCGCCCCATTGACG
CAAATGGGCGGTAGGCGTGTACGGTGGGAGGTCTATATAAGCAGAGCTCTCTGGCTAACTAGAGAACCCA
CTGCTTACTGGCTTATCGAAATTAATACGACTCACTATAGGGAGACCCAAGCTGGCTAGTTAAGCTATCA
ACAAGTTTGTACAAAAAAGCAGGCTGGTACCGGTCCGGAATTCCCGGGATATCGTCGACCCACGCGTCCG
CCCACGCGTCCGCCCACGCGTCCGCGCACCCCTGAGGGTGACCGGAACCGCTCCCGCGGGAAGGGCAGGG
TGCGGCGCCTGGCCGCAGACAGACAAGGGGGCGCCGGCTCTTCAGAACCCCAGGGAGAAAGCGGTGGAGG
GCTAGAGTTGAGGAGACTAAGGACATTTGAGGAGGGCAGGCATTACCAAGTTAAAACCTCCTGAAAGACA
ACTCCATTGGGCGACCGTCTGCGCCGCACAGCCTGACGGGAGCGTCATCCTTCCTGCGCAGGCTGCAACC
GACAGACAGGCTCGGCTCCGCCTCCAGCCGCGGGGCACGCGGGGAGAGCCGTTCCTCCCTCCCTCCGCTA
ACCCGGACAGCAAAGGAGCATTTCCGGCGTAAGACTGTCCCTACGGAAGGGGTGGGGCTAGCTTGGCCCC
GTCTTTCACGCCCAGAGGGGGCGGGGTGAACCGTGACAGCGCTTCGGCCCGCACTAAGGCCGGTTCTTGT
GCCGGAAGGAGGAAGGCGTGGGGCATTCGCCCCTCGGAGCTAGGGAGTGTGTGCGACGCCGCTGCGAGGT
CACGTGAGCCACTGCCGGCAGAGAGGGAAAGGGGCGGGGCCCAGAACGAAGCGGGGAGGCGCCCCTTGTT
TCCCTGGGGTCACGCGCAGCCGGAAGTGGCGGCTGCTGCGGAGAATTGGAGATGGGGACCGCCCTGGACA
TCAAGATTAAAAGAGCGAATAAAGTTTATCACGCCGGGGAAGTGCTCTCTGGCGTGGTGGTCATATCGAG
TAAGGATTCAGTCCAACACCAGGGAGTGTCTTTGACCATGGAAGGAACTGTAAACCTCCAGCTCAGTGCC
AAAAGTGTGGGTGTGTTTGAAGCTTTTTATAATTCTGTTAAGCCTATCCAGATTATCAACAGCACCATAG
AAATGGTGAAGCCGGGGAAATTTCCCAGCGGCAAAACAGAAATCCCTTTTGAATTTCCTCTGCACTTGAA
GGGTAACAAAGTTCTGTATGAGACGTATCATGGCGTGTTTGTCAACATTCAGTATACACTGCGCTGTGAC
ATGAAGCGGTCTCTGTTGGCCAAGGACTTGACAAAGACCTGTGAATTTATCGTTCACTCCGCTCCTCAGA
AGGGGAAGTTTACTCCCAGTCCCGTGGACTTCACGATTACACCTGAAACCTTACAGAACGTCAAAGAGAG
AGCTTTGCTTCCCAAATTTCTCCTTCGAGGACATCTCAACTCAACAAACTGTGTCATCACGCAGCCACTA
ACGGGAGAGCTGGTGGTGGAGAGCTCGGAAGCCGCCATCAGAAGCGTGGAGCTGCAGCTGGTGCGCGTGG
AGACGTGCGGGTGTGCAGAAGGCTATGCCCGCGACGCCACGGAGATTCAGAACATTCAGATCGCCGACGG
GGATGTGTGCAGGGGCCTCTCTGTCCCCATCTACATGGTCTTCCCTAGGCTGTTCACCTGCCCTACACTG
GAGACCACCAACTTCAAAGTGGAATTTGAGGTTAACATCGTGGTGCTGCTTCACCCTGACCACCTCATCA
CGGAGAACTTCCCGCTGAAGCTCTGCAGGATATAGCCCGGAGGAGGGAAGCATAGAGAACGGGAGTGGCC
ATCTGGAAATCCAGCTGGTTATCCAAATCCTAAGGGGAGCTACAGCCAGCGGCATATACTTGTTTTTGTG
ATTATTCTGTATCAGAAATGAAACAGACCCTCAAATTAACTTTCCTTCCTCATTTCTTGAGGCTTCTGCT
TCCAACAGGCACCTCTAATCAGACCTTTTCTTTGAAATTCAACAAGATTTCTTAATGCTATTTGCCAAGA
CCATTTCACAGAAAACATTGACTGTGGCTCTTGCCTTATCTGTTCCTTTTTAGGTACAGTAAAACAATTG
TGACAGCAGTTTGAGCTTGCTGGAGAGTGGCATCATGGGGACAAAAGGAAACCTCTGACTTGCTAATGGA
TGTAGCCAGGGACTCCCCATAGCAAAGGGTCTGTGGCCAGTTGACATCCAGGATGGCTGCAAGCGCACTT
GATGGTCAGGAAGTTTGCAGATACTCGCCAAGGCAGAGCGCAAAGTGCTAGCCACTGGAAATGCATGACT
TCCCTCCACCCCTACTCTATTCTGTAGTTTTTTGGTTTTGTTTCTGAGACGGAGTCTCAGTCTGTCACCC
AGGCTGGAGTGATCTCAGCTCACTGCAACCTCCACCTCCCAGGTTCAAGCGACTCTCCTGCCTCAGCCTC
CCGAGTAGTTGGGATTACAGGTGACTGCCACCGTGCCCGGCTAATGTTTGTATTTTTAGTAGAGACGGGG
CTTCACCATCTTGGCCAGGCTGGTCTTGAACTCCTGACCTCGTGACCCACCCGCCTTGGCCTCCCAAAGT
GCTGGGATTACAGGTGTGAGCCACCACACCCAGCCTCTGTAGTTCTTTTTACAACATTTTTCATTATAAC
TTTAAATTTTTTAAGCAACTGGAAAAGTGTTCCTTGCTCTCTTGGGGGGATTTGGCTGGTGCCGAAGTGT
TTCTGAAGTCTCAAGAACTGCCATAAAATCTCACGCTGCCATTTCCCTGAACAGATACATACATAGAGAG
AGACAGTTTTCCAAACTGTGTCACGCAGGCTGAGTGCACTGGCAGGATCACAGCTCACGGCAGCCTCAAC
CTCCCTGGCTCAAGCGATCCCTCCCCTCAGCCTCCTGAGTAGCTGAGACTACAGGTGAGTGCCACCACAC
TCAGCTAATTTTTAAATTTTTTGTAGACAGGGTCTCCCTATGTTGCCCAGGCTGGTCTTGAACTCCTAGA
CTCAAGTGATCCTCCTGTCTTGGCCTCCCAAAGTGCTGAGATTACAGGTGTGAGCCACTGTGCCCAGCAG
TTTCCCAGAATATATTTAAATGCAAAGTTACATGAGGGGAAAACATGTATGTTTGCTCCTGTTGTTACTG
GGTAGGTTCTGAACAGCAGAAACCCATGTGCAGGGTGGGCTGGTGAAGGCCCCTCTCCGCAAGGTGGTAG
CAGGAAAAGGTCCTTGACTTGATGAATTTGGTCTGCCTCTGAGCCACTGGAGGAAGCTGTTTTGAGCCAG
GGTTTTTTGGCCTAAAGCCAGCATTTCCTCAGTCTCCCTTTGTGGTTCGAAGGATATGGACTATTGCAAT
ACATTTCTTCCTTCAAATCCTGCCACTGTTTTGTTGGCCCACAACTAATAGGACCTCAAAATAAGCCATG
CTGCTTTGCACACACACTAGCCTTCTTTTGTACTTTTCTTCTGGATGGGCTTGGCCAAAACAGGCTCAGG
CCAAAGACCTCCCAAGCTGTATGTACTTCCAGTATCCTGAAACAGTGTTTGGTGACATAATGCCAAGGGT
AAACAAGCCTGATTTAGGCACTGCTTTATCCAGGGGCTTCACCCATGAAATTAATAAAACTTATCTGAGT
CACTTGAAACTTGGTTCCCAGAAAACACATTTCTGGTTTATAATCTCCTTTTATGCTCACCTGACATTAA
TTATCTATCCTTGATGATGTGTTTAAACTGAGTAGCAGAAAACAGAGGCCACACTTTCTGGGAAATTTTA
AAGGAAGAAACCATTTTTAATGAGATGAAAATATTTAACGAATTTAAAAAGCTAATGACAATTTTGAGAA
AAGGTTTGGGATGTATATTGCTATGTAATTTAATAAACTGATTTTATGGATATAAAAAAAAAAAAAAAAA
AGGCGGCCGCTCTAGAGTATCCCTCGAGGGGCCCAAGCTTACGCGTACCCAGCTTTCTTGTACAAAGTGG
TTGATCTAGAGGGCCCGCGGTTCGAAGGTAAGCCTATCCCTAACCCTCTCCTCGGTCTCGATTCTACGCG
TACCGGTTAGTAATGAGTTTAAACGGGGGAGGCTAACTGAAACACGGAAGGAGACAATACCGGAAGGAAC
CCGCGCTATGACGGCAATAAAAAGACAGAATAAAACGCACGGGTGTTGGGTCGTTTGTTCATAAACGCGG
GGTTCGGTCCCAGGGCTGGCACTCTGTCGATACCCCACCGAGACCCCATTGGGGCCAATACGCCCGCGTT
TCTTCCTTTTCCCCACCCCACCCCCCAAGTTCGGGTGAAGGCCCAGGGCTCGCAGCCAACGTCGGGGCGG
CAGGCCCTGCCATAGCAGATCTGCGCAGCTGGGGCTCTAGGGGGTATCCCC
[124 nt withheld, positions 5162-5285]
C
[91 nt withheld, positions 5287-5377]
A
[49 nt withheld, positions 5379-5427]
CCTTTGACGTTGGAGTCCACGTTCTTT
[37 nt withheld, positions 5455-5491]
ACCCTATCTCGGTCTATTCTTTTGATTTATAAGGGATTTTGCCGATTTCGGCCTATTGGTTAAAAAATGA
GCTGATTTAACAAAAATTTAACGCGAATTATCCTCGAGCTACCGGGTAGGGGAGGCGCTTTTCCCAAGGC
AGTCTGGAGCATGCGCTTTAGCAGCCCCGCTGGGCACTTGGCGCTACACAAGTGGCCTCTGGCCTCGCAC
ACATTCCACATCCACCGGTAGGCGCCAACCGGCTCCGTTCTTTGGTGGCCCCTTCGCGCCACCTTCTACT
CCTCCCCTAGTCAGGAAGTTCCCCCCCGCCCCGCAGCTCGCGTCGTGCAGGACGTGACAAATGGAAGTAG
CACGTCTCACTAGTCTCGTGCAGATGGACAGCACCGCTGAGCAATGGAAGCGGGTAGGCCTTTGGGGCAG
CGGCCAATAGCAGCTTTGCTCCTTCGCTTTCTGGGCTCAGAGGCTGGGAAGGGGTGGGTCCGGGGGCGGG
CTCAGGGGCGGGCTCAGGGGCGGGGCGGGCGCCCGAAGGTCCTCCGGAGGCCCGGCATTCTGCACGCTTC
AAAAGCGCACGTCTGCCGCGCTGTTCTCCTCTTCCTCATCTCCGGGCCTTTCGACTCTAGACACGTGTTG
ACAATTAATCATCGGCATAGTATATCGGCATAGTATAATACGACAAGGTGAGGAACTAAACCATGGTGAG
CAAGGGCGAGGAGCTGTTCACCGGGGTGGTGCCCATCCTGGTCGAGCTGGACGGCGACGTAAACGGCCAC
AAGTTCAGCGTGTCCGGCGAGGGCGAGGGCGATGCCACCTACGGCAAGCTGACCCTGAAGTTCATCTGCA
CCACCGGCAAGCTGCCCGTGCCCTGGCCCACCCTCGTGACCACCTTCACCTACGGCGTGCAGTGCTTCGC
CCGCTACCCCGACCACATGAAGCAGCACGACTTCTTCAAGTCCGCCATGCCCGAAGGCTACGTCCAGGAG
CGCACCATCTTCTTCAAGGACGACGGCAACTACAAGACCCGCGCCGAGGTGAAGTTCGAGGGCGACACCC
TGGTGAACCGCATCGAGCTGAAGGGCATCGACTTCAAGGAGGACGGCAACATCCTGGGGCACAAGCTGGA
GTACAACTACAACAGCCACAAGGTCTATATCACCGCCGACAAGCAGAAGAACGGCATCAAGGTGAACTTC
AAGACCCGCCACAACATCGAGGACGGCAGCGTGCAGCTCGCCGACCACTACCAGCAGAACACCCCCATCG
GCGACGGCCCCGTGCTGCTGCCCGACAACCACTACCTGAGCACCCAGTCCGCCCTGAGCAAAGACCCCAA
CGAGAAGCGCGATCACATGGTCCTGCTGGAGTTCGTGACCGCCGCCGGGATCACTCTCGGCATGGACGAG
CTGTACAAGGCCAAGCCTTTGTCTCAAGAAGAATCCACCCTCATTGAAAGAGCAACGGCTACAATCAACA
GCATCCCCATCTCTGAAGACTACAGCGTCGCCAGCGCAGCTCTCTCTAGCGACGGCCGCATCTTCACTGG
TGTCAATGTATATCATTTTACTGGGGGACCTTGTGCAGAACTCGTGGTGCTGGGCACTGCTGCTGCTGCG
GCAGCTGGCAACCTGACTTGTATCGTCGCGATCGGAAATGAGAACAGGGGCATCTTGAGCCCCTGCGGAC
GGTGCCGACAGGTGCTTCTCGATCTGCATCCTGGGATCAAAGCCATAGTGAAGGACAGTGATGGACAGCC
GACGGCAGTTGGGATTCGTGAATTGCTGCCCTCTGGTTATGTGTGGGAGGGCTAAGCACTTCGTGGCCGA
GGAGCAGGACTGACACGTGCTACGAGATTTCGATTCCACCGCCGCCTTCTATGAAAGGTTGGGCTTCGGA
ATCGTTTTCCGGGACGCCGGCTGGATGATCCTCCAGCGCGGGGATCTCATGCTGGAGTTCTTCGCCCACC
CCAACTTGTTTATTGCAGCTTATAATGGTTACAAATAAAGCAATAGCATCACAAATTTCACAAATAAAGC
ATTTTTTTCACTGCATTCTAGTTGTGGTTTGTCCAAACTCATCAATGTATCTTATCATGTCTGTATACCG
TCGACCTCTAGCTAGAGCTTGGCGTAATCATGGTCATAGCTGTTTCCTGTGTGAAATTGTTATCCGCTCA
CAATTCCACACAACATACGAGCCGGAAGCATAAAGTGTAAAGCCTGGGGTGCCTAATGAGTGAGCTAACT
CACATTAATTGCGTTGCGCTCACTGCCCGCTTTCCAGTCGGGAAACCTGTCGTGCCAGCTGCATTAATGA
ATCGGCCAACGCGCGGGGAGAGGCGGTTTGCGTATTGGGCGCTCTTCCGCTTCCTCGCTCACTGACTCGC
TGCGCTCGGTCGTTCGGCTGCGGCGAGCGGTATCAGCTCACTCAAAGGCGGTAATACGGTTATCCACAGA
ATCAGGGGATAACGCAGGAAAGAACATGTGAGCAAAAGGCCAGCAAAAGGCCAGGAACCGTAAAAAGGCC
GCGTTGCTGGCGTTTTTCCATAGGCTCCGCCCCCCTGACGAGCATCACAAAAATCGACGCTCAAGTCAGA
GGTGGCGAAACCCGACAGGACTATAAAGATACCAGGCGTTTCCCCCTGGAAGCTCCCTCGTGCGCTCTCC
TGTTCCGACCCTGCCGCTTACCGGATACCTGTCCGCCTTTCTCCCTTCGGGAAGCGTGGCGCTTTCTCAT
AGCTCACGCTGTAGGTATCTCAGTTCGGTGTAGGTCGTTCGCTCCAAGCTGGGCTGTGTGCACGAACCCC
CCGTTCAGCCCGACCGCTGCGCCTTATCCGGTAACTATCGTCTTGAGTCCAACCCGGTAAGACACGACTT
ATCGCCACTGGCAGCAGCCACTGGTAACAGGATTAGCAGAGCGAGGTATGTAGGCGGTGCTACAGAGTTC
TTGAAGTGGTGGCCTAACTACGGCTACACTAGAAGAACAGTATTTGGTATCTGCGCTCTGCTGAAGCCAG
TTACCTTCGGAAAAAGAGTTGGTAGCTCTTGATCCGGCAAACAAACCACCGCTGGTAGCGGTGGTTTTTT
TGTTTGCAAGCAGCAGATTACGCGCAGAAAAAAAGGATCTCAAGAAGATCCTTTGATCTTTTCTACGGGG
TCTGACGCTCAGTGGAACGAAAACTCACGTTAAGGGATTTTGGTCATGAGATTATCAAAAAGGATCTTCA
CCTAGATCCTTTTAAATTAAAAATGAAGTTTTAAATCAATCTAAAGTATATATGAGTAAACTTGGTCTGA
CAGTTACCAATGCTTAATCAGTGAGGCACCTATCTCAGCGATCTGTCTATTTCGTTCATCCATAGTTGCC
TGACTCCCCGTCGTGTAGATAACTACGATACGGGAGGGCTTACCATCTGGCCCCAGTGCTGCAATGATAC
CGCGAGACCCACGCTCACCGGCTCCAGATTTATCAGCAATAAACCAGCCAGCCGGAAGGGCCGAGCGCAG
AAGTGGTCCTGCAACTTTATCCGCCTCCATCCAGTCTATTAATTGTTGCCGGGAAGCTAGAGTAAGTAGT
TCGCCAGTTAATAGTTTGCGCAACGTTGTTGCCATTGCTACAGGCATCGTGGTGTCACGCTCGTCGTTTG
GTATGGCTTCATTCAGCTTCGGTTCCCAACGATCAAGGCGAGTTACATGATCCCCCATGTTGTGCAAAAA
AGCGGTTAGCTCCTTCGGTCCTCCGATCGTTGTCAGAAGTAAGTTGGCCGCAGTGTTATCACTCATGGTT
ATGGCAGCACTGCATAATTCTCTTACTGTCATGCCATCCGTAAGATGCTTTTCTGTGACTGGTGAGTACT
CAACCAAGTCATTCTGAGAATAGTGTATGCGGCGACCGAGTTGCTCTTGCCCGGCGTCAATACGGGATAA
TACCGCGCCACATAGCAGAACTTTAAAAGTGCTCATCATTGGAAAACGTTCTTCGGGGCGAAAACTCTCA
AGGATCTTACCGCTGTTGAGATCCAGTTCGATGTAACCCACTCGTGCACCCAACTGATCTTCAGCATCTT
TTACTTTCACCAGCGTTTCTGGGTGAGCAAAAACAGGAAGGCAAAATGCCGCAAAAAAGGGAATAAGGGC
GACACGGAAATGTTGAATACTCATACTCTTCCTTTTTCAATATTATTGAAGCATTTATCAGGGTTATTGT
CTCATGAGCGGATACATATTTGAATGTATTTAGAAAAATAAACAAATAGGGGTTCCGCGCACATTTCCCC
GAAAAGTGCCACCTGACGTC
Features (pLannotate 1.2.2; 29 found; start..end, strand, type, name):
     28..80      -  misc_feature   bom (fragment): basis of mobility region from pBR322
    235..614     +  enhancer       CMV enhancer: human cytomegalovirus immediate early enhancer
    615..818     +  promoter       CMV promoter: human cytomegalovirus (CMV) immediate early promoter
    814..847     +  LTR            5' LTR (truncated) (fragment): truncated 5' long terminal repeat (LTR) from HIV-1
    863..881     +  promoter       T7 promoter: promoter for bacteriophage T7 RNA polymerase
    911..935     +  protein_bind   attB1: mutant version of attB; recombination site for the Gateway® BP reaction BP Clonase™
   1662..2552    +  CDS            VPS26C: VP26C_HUMAN - Also known as DCRA, DSCR3 From Homo sapiens (Human).
   3153..3332    +  CDS            C9orf85 (fragment): CI085_HUMAN - Experimental evidence at protein level: Swiss-Prot protein existence level 1. From Homo sapiens (Human).
   3334..3396    +  CDS            ZNF701 (fragment): ZN701_HUMAN - Experimental evidence at protein level: Swiss-Prot protein existence level 1. May be involved in transcriptional regulation. From Homo sapiens (Human).
   3751..3846    -  CDS            C8orf17 (fragment): MOST1_HUMAN - Experimental evidence at protein level: Swiss-Prot protein existence level 1. May be involved in cell survival, proliferation and progression of cancer cells. From Homo sapiens (Human).
   4737..4761    -  protein_bind   attB2: mutant version of attB; recombination site for the Gateway® BP reaction BP Clonase™
   4787..4828    +  CDS            V5 tag: epitope tag from simian virus 5
   4912..4960    +  polyA_signal   HSV TK poly(A) signal: herpes simplex virus thymidine kinase polyadenylation signal (Cole and Stacy, 1985)
   5051..5067    -  polyA_signal   bGH poly(A) signal (fragment): bovine growth hormone polyadenylation signal
   5162..5590    +  rep_origin     f1 ori (sequence partly withheld): f1 bacteriophage origin of replication; arrow indicates direction of (+) strand synthesis
   5605..6104    +  promoter       PGK promoter: mouse phosphoglycerate kinase 1 promoter
   6118..6165    +  promoter       EM7 promoter: synthetic bacterial promoter&nbsp
   6184..6900    +  CDS            Emerald: Emerald is a basic (constitutively fluorescent) green fluorescent protein published in 1998, derived from Aequorea victoria. It is reported to be a very rapidly-maturing weak dimer.
   6900..7296    +  CDS            BSD (fragment): blasticidin S deaminase; Aspergillus terreus BSD; confers resistance to blasticidin
   7297..7324    +  CDS            BleoR (fragment): antibiotic-binding protein; Sh ble from Streptoalloteichus hindustanus; confers resistance to bleomycin, phleomycin, and Zeocin™
   7334..7459    +  CDS            ble (fragment): BLE_KLEPN - Experimental evidence at protein level: Swiss-Prot protein existence level 1. Binding protein with a strong affinity to the bleomycin family of antibiotics. Binds to CL990; an antimitotic-antibiotic compound. From Klebsiella pneumoniae.
   7454..7575    +  polyA_signal   SV40 poly(A) signal: SV40 polyadenylation signal
   7648..7664    -  protein_bind   lac operator: The lac repressor binds to the lac operator to inhibit transcription in E. coli. This inhibition can be relieved by adding lactose or isopropyl-β-D-thiogalactopyranoside (IPTG). lac repressor encoded by lacI
   7672..7702    -  promoter       lac promoter: promoter for the E. coli lac operon
   7717..7738    -  protein_bind   CAP binding site: CAP binding activates transcription in the presence of cAMP. E. coli catabolite activator protein
   7751..7843    -  CDS            lacI (fragment): lac repressor; lacI; The lac repressor binds to the lac operator to inhibit transcription in E. coli. This inhibition can be relieved by adding lactose or isopropyl-β-D-thiogalactopyranoside (IPTG).
   8026..8614    -  rep_origin     ori: high-copy-number ColE1/pMB1/pBR322/pUC origin of replication
   8785..9645    -  CDS            AmpR: β-lactamase; bla; confers resistance to ampicillin, carbenicillin, and related antibiotics
   9646..9750    -  promoter       AmpR promoter: bla
