[The description below was written by a language model from this plasmid's Addgene catalogue record and pLannotate feature annotations shown in this document.]
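Description:
VPS26C_pcDNA6.2/EmGFP-Bsd is a mammalian expression plasmid built by Gateway recombination into the Invitrogen pcDNA6.2/EmGFP-Bsd/V5-DEST backbone. The full sequenced record is about 9.8 kb. It is propagated in E. coli from a high-copy ColE1/pUC-type origin under ampicillin selection (AmpR with its bla promoter), and it also carries an f1 origin for single-stranded DNA production.

The payload is a human VPS26C cDNA (also called DSCR3 or DSCRA; the depositor cites clone BC110655), placed between attB1 and attB2 sites downstream of the CMV immediate-early enhancer and promoter. A T7 promoter sits just upstream of the insert. The recorded insert is about 3.7 kb, but the annotated VPS26C coding sequence occupies only roughly 0.9 kb of it, so the clone appears to be a full-length cDNA with substantial flanking untranslated sequence. The short fragment matches to other human proteins within that region are probably incidental annotation hits. A V5 epitope tag and the HSV TK polyadenylation signal follow attB2. Because the coding sequence ends far upstream of attB2, the V5 tag is unlikely to be fused to VPS26C, although the record does not say so explicitly.

A separate cassette uses the mouse PGK promoter, with a bacterial EM7 promoter, to express Emerald GFP fused to blasticidin S deaminase, terminated by an SV40 poly(A) signal. This lets transfected cells be identified by green fluorescence and selected with blasticidin without tagging the gene of interest. The plasmid comes from an overexpression screen of chromosome 21 genes for modulators of Sonic hedgehog signaling relevant to Down syndrome.
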