Addgene plasmid #176982: VPS26C_pcDNA6.2/EmGFP-Bsd
Purpose: Mammalian expression vector encoding VPS26C and EmGFP-Bsd
Depositing lab: Roger Reeves. Depositing organization: Johns Hopkins University and School of Medicine. Publication: Overexpression screen of chromosome 21 genes reveals modulators of Sonic hedgehog signaling relevant to Down syndrome. Moyer AJ, Fernandez FX, Li Y, Klinedinst DK, Florea LD, Kazuki Y, Oshimura M, Reeves RH. Dis Model Mech. 2023 Apr 1;16(4):dmm049712. doi: 10.1242/dmm.049712. Epub 2023 Apr 13. PubMed 36995257.
Backbone
  Vector backbone: pcDNA6.2/EmGFP-Bsd/V5-DEST
  Backbone manufacturer: Invitrogen (V36620)
  Backbone size w/o insert (bp): 5983
  Vector type: Mammalian Expression
  Selectable markers: EmGFP fused to Blasticidin (bsd)-resistance marker
Growth in bacteria
  Bacterial resistance: Ampicillin, 100 μg/mL
  Growth temperature: 37°C
  Growth strain: DH5alpha
  Copy number: High Copy
Gene/Insert
  Gene/Insert name: VPS26C (alt names: DSCR3; DSCRA)
  Species: H. sapiens (human)
  Insert size (bp): 3711
  Entrez Gene: VPS26C (a.k.a. DCRA, DSCR3, DSCRA)
  Promoter: CMV
  Cloning method: Gateway Cloning
  Sequencing primers: 5′ T7; 3′ V5 reverse
Resource information
  A portion of this plasmid was derived from a plasmid made by: Derived from Addgene #53874
Terms and licenses: Academic/Nonprofit Terms; Industry Terms: Not Available to Industry
Depositor comments: VPS26C (BC110655) expressed under the control of CMV promoter and EmGFP-Bsd under the control of PGK
How to cite: VPS26C_pcDNA6.2/EmGFP-Bsd was a gift from Roger Reeves (Addgene plasmid # 176982 ; http://n2t.net/addgene:176982 ; RRID:Addgene_176982)
